>Addgene plasmid #128764 | pU6-sgRNA EF1Alpha-puro-T2A-BFP.DIS3L2-3 | addgene full sequence | sequence record 255635 | Addgene NGS Result
GTGATGCGGTTTTGGCAGTACATCAATGGGCGTGGATAGCGGTTTGACTCACGGGGATTTCCAAGTCTCC
ACCCCATTGACGTCAATGGGAGTTTGTTTTGGCACCAAAATCAACGGGACTTTCCAAAATGTCGTAACAA
CTCCGCCCCATTGACGCAAATGGGCGGTAGGCGTGTACGGTGGGAGGTCTATATAAGCAGCGCGTTTTGC
CTGTACTGGGTCTCTCTGGTTAGACCAGATCTGAGCCTGGGAGCTCTCTGGCTAACTAGGGAACCCACTG
CTTAAGCCTCAATAAAGCTTGCCTTGAGTGCTTCAAGTAGTGTGTGCCCGTCTGTTGTGTGACTCTGGTA
ACTAGAGATCCCTCAGACCCTTTTAGTCAGTGTGGAAAATCTCTAGCAGTGGCGCCCGAACAGGGACTTG
AAAGCGAAAGGGAAACCAGAGGAGCTCTCTCGACGCAGGACTCGGCTTGCTGAAGCGCGCACGGCAAGAG
GCGAGGGGCGGCGACTGGTGAGTACGCCAAAAATTTTGACTAGCGGAGGCTAGAAGGAGAGAGATGGGTG
CGAGAGCGTCAGTATTAAGCGGGGGAGAATTAGATCGCGATGGGAAAAAATTCGGTTAAGGCCAGGGGGA
AAGAAAAAATATAAATTAAAACATATAGTATGGGCAAGCAGGGAGCTAGAACGATTCGCAGTTAATCCTG
GCCTGTTAGAAACATCAGAAGGCTGTAGACAAATACTGGGACAGCTACAACCATCCCTTCAGACAGGATC
AGAAGAACTTAGATCATTATATAATACAGTAGCAACCCTCTATTGTGTGCATCAAAGGATAGAGATAAAA
GACACCAAGGAAGCTTTAGACAAGATAGAGGAAGAGCAAAACAAAAGTAAGACCACCGCACAGCAAGCGG
CCGGCCGCTGATCTTCAGACCTGGAGGAGGAGATATGAGGGACAATTGGAGAAGTGAATTATATAAATAT
AAAGTAGTAAAAATTGAACCATTAGGAGTAGCACCCACCAAGGCAAAGAGAAGAGTGGTGCAGAGAGAAA
AAAGAGCAGTGGGAATAGGAGCTTTGTTCCTTGGGTTCTTGGGAGCAGCAGGAAGCACTATGGGCGCAGC
GTCAATGACGCTGACGGTACAGGCCAGACAATTATTGTCTGGTATAGTGCAGCAGCAGAACAATTTGCTG
AGGGCTATTGAGGCGCAACAGCATCTGTTGCAACTCACAGTCTGGGGCATCAAGCAGCTCCAGGCAAGAA
TCCTGGCTGTGGAAAGATACCTAAAGGATCAACAGCTCCTGGGGATTTGGGGTTGCTCTGGAAAACTCAT
TTGCACCACTGCTGTGCCTTGGAATGCTAGTTGGAGTAATAAATCTCTGGAACAGATTTGGAATCACACG
ACCTGGATGGAGTGGGACAGAGAAATTAACAATTACACAAGCTTAATACACTCCTTAATTGAAGAATCGC
AAAACCAGCAAGAAAAGAATGAACAAGAATTATTGGAATTAGATAAATGGGCAAGTTTGTGGAATTGGTT
TAACATAACAAATTGGCTGTGGTATATAAAATTATTCATAATGATAGTAGGAGGCTTGGTAGGTTTAAGA
ATAGTTTTTGCTGTACTTTCTATAGTGAATAGAGTTAGGCAGGGATATTCACCATTATCGTTTCAGACCC
ACCTCCCAACCCCGAGGGGACCCGACAGGCCCGAAGGAATAGAAGAAGAAGGTGGAGAGAGAGACAGAGA
CAGATCCATTCGATTAGTGAACGGATCGGCACTGCGTGCGCCAATTCTGCAGACAAATGGCAGTATTCAT
CCACAATTTTAAAAGAAAAGGGGGGATTGGGGGGTACAGTGCAGGGGAAAGAATAGTAGACATAATAGCA
ACAGACATACAAACTAAAGAATTACAAAAACAAATTACAAAAATTCAAAATTTTCGGGTTTATTACAGGG
ACAGCAGAGATCCAGTTTGGTTAGTACCGGGCCCGCTCTAGAGATCCGACGCGCCATCTCTAGGCCCGCG
CCGGCCCCCTCGCACGGACTTGTGGGAGAAGCTCGGCTACTCCCCTGCCCCGGTTAATTTGCATATAATA
TTTCCTAGTAACTATAGAGGCTTAATGTGCGATAAAAGACAGATAATCTGTTCTTTTTAATACTAGCTAC
ATTTTACATGATAGGCTTGGATTTCTATAACTTCGTATAGCATACATTATACGAAGTTATAAACAGCACA
AAAGGAAACTCACCCTAACTGTAAAGTAATTGTGTGTTTTGAGACTATAAGTATCCCTTGGAGAACCACC
TTGTTGGGGGCCTCACCGTTTCTCCCGTTTAAGAGCTAAGCTGGAAACAGCATAGCAAGTTTAAATAAGG
CTAGTCCGTTATCAACTTGAAAAAGTGGCACCGAGTCGGTGCTTTTTTTCTCGAGTACTAGGATCCATTA
GGCGGCCGCGTGGATAACCGTATTACCGCCATGCATGTGCCCGTCAGTGGGCAGAGCGCACATCGCCCAC
AGTCCCCGAGAAGTTGGGGGGAGGGGTCGGCAATTGAACCGGTGCCTAGAGAAGGTGGCGCGGGGTAAAC
TGGGAAAGTGATGTCGTGTACTGGCTCCGCCTTTTTCCCGAGGGTGGGGGAGAACCGTATATAAGTGCAG
TAGTCGCCGTGAACGTTCTTTTTCGCAACGGGTTTGCCGCCAGAACACAGGTAAGTGCCGTGTGTGGTTC
CCGCGGGCCTGGCCTCTTTACGGGTTATGGCCCTTGCGTGCCTTGAATTACTTCCACCTGGCTGCAGTAC
GTGATTCTTGATCCCGAGCTTCGGGTTGGAAGTGGGTGGGAGAGTTCGAGGCCTTGCGCTTAAGGAGCCC
CTTCGCCTCGTGCTTGAGTTGAGGCCTGGCCTGGGCGCTGGGGCCGCCGCGTGCGAATCTGGTGGCACCT
TCGCGCCTGTCTCGCTGCTTTCGATAAGTCTCTAGCCATTTAAAATTTTTGATGACCTGCTGCGACGCTT
TTTTTCTGGCAAGATAGTCTTGTAAATGCGGGCCAAGATCTGCACACTGGTATTTCGGTTTTTGGGGCCG
CGGGCGGCGACGGGGCCCGTGCGTCCCAGCGCACATGTTCGGCGAGGCGGGGCCTGCGAGCGCGGCCACC
GAGAATCGGACGGGGGTAGTCTCAAGCTGGCCGGCCTGCTCTGGTGCCTGGCCTCGCGCCGCCGTGTATC
GCCCCGCCCTGGGCGGCAAGGCTGGCCCGGTCGGCACCAGTTGCGTGAGCGGAAAGATGGCCGCTTCCCG
GCCCTGCTGCAGGGAGCTCAAAATGGAGGACGCGGCGCTCGGGAGAGCGGGCGGGTGAGTCACCCACACA
AAGGAAAAGGGCCTTTCCGTCCTCAGCCGTCGCTTCATGTGACTCCACGGAGTACCGGGCGCCGTCCAGG
CACCTCGATTAGTTCTCGCGCTTTTGGAGTACGTCGTCTTTAGGTTGGGGGGAGGGGTTTTATGCGATGG
AGTTTCCCCACACTGAGTGGGTGGAGACTGAAGTTAGGCCAGCTTGGCACTTGATGTAATTCTCCTTGGA
ATTTGCCCTTTTTGAGTTTGGATCTTGGTTCATTCTCAAGCCTCAGACAGTGGTTCAAAGTTTTTTTCTT
CCATTTCAGGTGTCGTGAGCTAGCCCACCATGACCGAGTACAAGCCCACGGTGCGCCTCGCCACCCGCGA
CGACGTCCCCCGGGCCGTACGCACCCTCGCCGCCGCGTTCGCCGACTACCCCGCCACGCGCCACACCGTC
GACCCGGACCGCCACATCGAGCGGGTCACCGAGCTGCAAGAACTCTTCCTCACGCGCGTCGGGCTCGACA
TCGGCAAGGTGTGGGTCGCGGACGACGGCGCCGCGGTGGCGGTCTGGACCACGCCGGAGAGCGTCGAAGC
GGGGGCGGTGTTCGCCGAGATCGGCCCGCGCATGGCCGAGTTGAGCGGTTCCCGGCTGGCCGCGCAGCAA
CAGATGGAAGGCCTCCTGGCGCCGCACCGGCCCAAGGAGCCCGCGTGGTTCCTGGCCACCGTCGGCGTCT
CGCCCGACCACCAGGGCAAGGGTCTGGGCAGCGCCGTCGTGCTCCCCGGAGTGGAGGCGGCCGAGCGCGC
CGGGGTGCCCGCCTTCCTGGAGACCTCCGCGCCCCGCAACCTCCCCTTCTACGAGCGGCTCGGCTTCACC
GTCACCGCCGACGTCGAGGTGCCCGAAGGACCGCGCACCTGGTGCATGACCCGCAAGCCCGGTGCCGGAT
CGGGAGAGGGCAGAGGAAGTCTGCTAACATGCGGTGACGTCGAGGAGAATCCTGGCCCACCGGTCGCCAC
CAGCGAGCTGATTAAGGAGAACATGCACATGAAGCTGTACATGGAGGGCACCGTGGACAACCATCACTTC
AAGTGCACATCCGAGGGCGAAGGCAAGCCCTACGAGGGCACCCAGACCATGAGAATCAAGGTGGTCGAGG
GCGGCCCTCTCCCCTTCGCCTTCGACATCCTGGCTACTAGCTTCCTCTACGGCAGCAAGACCTTCATCAA
CCACACCCAGGGCATCCCCGACTTCTTCAAGCAGTCCTTCCCTGAGGGCTTCACATGGGAGAGAGTCACC
ACATACGAAGACGGGGGCGTGCTGACCGCTACCCAGGACACCAGCCTCCAGGACGGCTGCCTCATCTACA
ACGTCAAGATCAGAGGGGTGAACTTCACATCCAACGGCCCTGTGATGCAGAAGAAAACACTCGGCTGGGA
GGCCTTCACCGAGACGCTGTACCCCGCTGACGGCGGCCTGGAAGGCAGAAACGACATGGCCCTGAAGCTC
GTGGGCGGGAGCCATCTGATCGCAAACATCAAGACCACATATAGATCCAAGAAACCCGCTAAGAACCTCA
AGATGCCTGGCGTCTACTATGTGGACTACAGACTGGAAAGAATCAAGGAGGCCAACAACGAGACCTACGT
CGAGCAGCACGAGGTGGCAGTGGCCAGATACTGCGACCTCCCTAGCAAACTGGGGCACAAGCTTAATTAA
GAATTCGTCGAGGGACCTAATAACTTCGTATAGCATACATTATACGAAGTTATACATGTTTAAGGGTTCC
GGTTCCACTAGGTACAATTCGATATCAAGCTTATCGATAATCAACCTCTGGATTACAAAATTTGTGAAAG
ATTGACTGGTATTCTTAACTATGTTGCTCCTTTTACGCTATGTGGATACGCTGCTTTAATGCCTTTGTAT
CATGCTATTGCTTCCCGTATGGCTTTCATTTTCTCCTCCTTGTATAAATCCTGGTTGCTGTCTCTTTATG
AGGAGTTGTGGCCCGTTGTCAGGCAACGTGGCGTGGTGTGCACTGTGTTTGCTGACGCAACCCCCACTGG
TTGGGGCATTGCCACCACCTGTCAGCTCCTTTCCGGGACTTTCGCTTTCCCCCTCCCTATTGCCACGGCG
GAACTCATCGCCGCCTGCCTTGCCCGCTGCTGGACAGGGGCTCGGCTGTTGGGCACTGACAATTCCGTGG
TGTTGTCGGGGAAATCATCGTCCTTTCCTTGGCTGCTCGCCTGTGTTGCCACCTGGATTCTGCGCGGGAC
GTCCTTCTGCTACGTCCCTTCGGCCCTCAATCCAGCGGACCTTCCTTCCCGCGGCCTGCTGCCGGCTCTG
CGGCCTCTTCCGCGTCTTCGCCTTCGCCCTCAGACGAGTCGGATCTCCCTTTGGGCCGCCTCCCCGCATC
GATACCGTCGACCTCGATCGAGACCTAGAAAAACATGGAGCAATCACAAGTAGCAATACAGCAGCTACCA
ATGCTGATTGTGCCTGGCTAGAAGCACAAGAGGAGGAGGAGGTGGGTTTTCCAGTCACACCTCAGGTACC
TTTAAGACCAATGACTTACAAGGCAGCTGTAGATCTTAGCCACTTTTTAAAAGAAAAGGGGGGACTGGAA
GGGCTAATTCACTCCCAACGAAGACAAGATATCCTTGATCTGTGGATCTACCACACACAAGGCTACTTCC
CTGATTGGCAGAACTACACACCAGGGCCAGGGATCAGATATCCACTGACCTTTGGATGGTGCTACAAGCT
AGTACCAGTTGAGCAAGAGAAGGTAGAAGAAGCCAATGAAGGAGAGAACACCCGCTTGTTACACCCTGTG
AGCCTGCATGGGATGGATGACCCGGAGAGAGAAGTATTAGAGTGGAGGTTTGACAGCCGCCTAGCATTTC
ATCACATGGCCCGAGAGCTGCATCCGGACTGTACTGGGTCTCTCTGGTTAGACCAGATCTGAGCCTGGGA
GCTCTCTGGCTAACTAGGGAACCCACTGCTTAAGCCTCAATAAAGCTTGCCTTGAGTGCTTCAAGTAGTG
TGTGCCCGTCTGTTGTGTGACTCTGGTAACTAGAGATCCCTCAGACCCTTTTAGTCAGTGTGGAAAATCT
CTAGCAGCATGTGAGCAAAAGGCCAGCAAAAGGCCAGGAACCGTAAAAAGGCCGCGTTGCTGGCGTTTTT
CCATAGGCTCCGCCCCCCTGACGAGCATCACAAAAATCGACGCTCAAGTCAGAGGTGGCGAAACCCGACA
GGACTATAAAGATACCAGGCGTTTCCCCCTGGAAGCTCCCTCGTGCGCTCTCCTGTTCCGACCCTGCCGC
TTACCGGATACCTGTCCGCCTTTCTCCCTTCGGGAAGCGTGGCGCTTTCTCATAGCTCACGCTGTAGGTA
TCTCAGTTCGGTGTAGGTCGTTCGCTCCAAGCTGGGCTGTGTGCACGAACCCCCCGTTCAGCCCGACCGC
TGCGCCTTATCCGGTAACTATCGTCTTGAGTCCAACCCGGTAAGACACGACTTATCGCCACTGGCAGCAG
CCACTGGTAACAGGATTAGCAGAGCGAGGTATGTAGGCGGTGCTACAGAGTTCTTGAAGTGGTGGCCTAA
CTACGGCTACACTAGAAGAACAGTATTTGGTATCTGCGCTCTGCTGAAGCCAGTTACCTTCGGAAAAAGA
GTTGGTAGCTCTTGATCCGGCAAACAAACCACCGCTGGTAGCGGTGGTTTTTTTGTTTGCAAGCAGCAGA
TTACGCGCAGAAAAAAAGGATCTCAAGAAGATCCTTTGATCTTTTCTACGGGGTCTGACGCTCAGTGGAA
CGAAAACTCACGTTAAGGGATTTTGGTCATGAGATTATCAAAAAGGATCTTCACCTAGATCCTTTTAAAT
TAAAAATGAAGTTTTAAATCAATCTAAAGTATATATGAGTAAACTTGGTCTGACAGTTACCAATGCTTAA
TCAGTGAGGCACCTATCTCAGCGATCTGTCTATTTCGTTCATCCATAGTTGCCTGACTCCCCGTCGTGTA
GATAACTACGATACGGGAGGGCTTACCATCTGGCCCCAGTGCTGCAATGATACCGCGAGACCCACGCTCA
CCGGCTCCAGATTTATCAGCAATAAACCAGCCAGCCGGAAGGGCCGAGCGCAGAAGTGGTCCTGCAACTT
TATCCGCCTCCATCCAGTCTATTAATTGTTGCCGGGAAGCTAGAGTAAGTAGTTCGCCAGTTAATAGTTT
GCGCAACGTTGTTGCCATTGCTACAGGCATCGTGGTGTCACGCTCGTCGTTTGGTATGGCTTCATTCAGC
TCCGGTTCCCAACGATCAAGGCGAGTTACATGATCCCCCATGTTGTGCAAAAAAGCGGTTAGCTCCTTCG
GTCCTCCGATCGTTGTCAGAAGTAAGTTGGCCGCAGTGTTATCACTCATGGTTATGGCAGCACTGCATAA
TTCTCTTACTGTCATGCCATCCGTAAGATGCTTTTCTGTGACTGGTGAGTACTCAACCAAGTCATTCTGA
GAATAGTGTATGCGGCGACCGAGTTGCTCTTGCCCGGCGTCAATACGGGATAATACCGCGCCACATAGCA
GAACTTTAAAAGTGCTCATCATTGGAAAACGTTCTTCGGGGCGAAAACTCTCAAGGATCTTACCGCTGTT
GAGATCCAGTTCGATGTAACCCACTCGTGCACCCAACTGATCTTCAGCATCTTTTACTTTCACCAGCGTT
TCTGGGTGAGCAAAAACAGGAAGGCAAAATGCCGCAAAAAAGGGAATAAGGGCGACACGGAAATGTTGAA
TACTCATACTCTTCCTTTTTCAATATTATTGAAGCATTTATCAGGGTTATTGTCTCATGAGCGGATACAT
ATTTGAATGTATTTAGAAAAATAAACAAATAGGGGTTCCGCGCACATTTCCCCGAAAAGTGCCACCTGAC
GTCGACGGATCGGGAGATCTCCCGATCCCCTATGGTGCACTCTCAGTACAATCTGCTCTGATGCCGCATA
GTTAAGCCAGTATCTGCTCCCTGCTTGTGTGTTGGAGGTCGCTGAGTAGTGCGCGAGCAAAATTTAAGCT
ACAACAAGGCAAGGCTTGACCGACAATTGCATGAAGAATCTGCTTAGGGTTAGGCGTTTTGCGCTGCTTC
GCGATGTACGGGCCAGATATACGCGTTGACATTGATTATTGACTAGTTATTAATAGTAATCAATTACGGG
GTCATTAGTTCATAGCCCATATATGGAGTTCCGCGTTACATAACTTACGGTAAATGGCCCGCCTGGCTGA
CCGCCCAACGACCCCCGCCCATTGACGTCAATAATGACGTATGTTCCCATAGTAACGCCAATAGGGACTT
TCCATTGACGTCAATGGGTGGAGTATTTACGGTAAACTGCCCACTTGGCAGTACATCAAGTGTATCATAT
GCCAAGTACGCCCCCTATTGACGTCAATGACGGTAAATGGCCCGCCTGGCATTATGCCCAGTACATGACC
TTATGGGACTTTCCTACTTGGCAGTACATCTACGTATTAGTCATCGCTATTACCATG
Features (pLannotate 1.2.2; 23 found; start..end, strand, type, name):
      1..200     +  promoter       CMV promoter: human cytomegalovirus (CMV) immediate early promoter
    218..398     +  LTR            5' LTR (truncated): truncated 5' long terminal repeat (LTR) from HIV-1
    445..570     +  misc_feature   HIV-1 Ψ: packaging signal of human immunodeficiency virus type 1
    554..892     +  CDS            HIV-1 gag (fragment): gag protein from human immunodeficiency virus 1; gag
   1067..1300    +  misc_feature   RRE: The Rev response element (RRE) of HIV-1 allows for Rev-dependent mRNA export from the nucleus to the cytoplasm.
   1677..1777    +  CDS            Rev (fragment): human immunodeficiency virus 1 (HIV-1) Rev protein; rev; enhances nuclear export of unspliced and incompletely spliced viral mRNAs
   1827..1944    +  misc_feature   cPPT/CTS: central polypurine tract and central termination sequence of HIV-1
   2197..2230    +  protein_bind   loxP: Cre-mediated recombination occurs in the 8-bp core sequence (GCATACAT). Cre recombinase
   2355..2422    +  misc_RNA       tracrRNA (fragment): trans-activating CRISPR RNA for the Streptococcus pyogenes CRISPR/Cas9 system
   2487..3658    +  promoter       EF-1α promoter: strong constitutive promoter for human elongation factor EF-1α
   3670..4266    +  CDS            PuroR: puromycin N-acetyltransferase; pac from Streptomyces alboniger; confers resistance to puromycin
   4342..5040    +  CDS            TagBFP: monomeric blue fluorescent protein mammalian codon-optimized
   5060..5093    +  protein_bind   loxP: Cre-mediated recombination occurs in the 8-bp core sequence (GCATACAT). Cre recombinase
   5126..5149    +  misc_feature   MCS (fragment): pBluescript multiple cloning site
   5149..5737    +  misc_feature   WPRE: woodchuck hepatitis virus posttranscriptional regulatory element
   5738..5757    +  misc_feature   MCS (fragment): pBluescript multiple cloning site
   5759..6259    +  CDS            nef (fragment): NEF_HV1LA - Experimental evidence at protein level: Swiss-Prot protein existence level 1. Extracellular Nef protein targets CD4(+) T-lymphocytes for apoptosis by interacting with CXCR4 surface receptors. From Human immunodeficiency virus type 1 group M subtype B (isolate Lai) (HIV-1).
   6266..6446    +  LTR            5' LTR (truncated): truncated 5' long terminal repeat (LTR) from HIV-1
   6508..7096    -  rep_origin     ori: high-copy-number ColE1/pMB1/pBR322/pUC origin of replication
   7267..8127    -  CDS            AmpR: β-lactamase; bla; confers resistance to ampicillin, carbenicillin, and related antibiotics
   8128..8232    -  promoter       AmpR promoter: bla
   8291..8343    -  misc_feature   bom (fragment): basis of mobility region from pBR322
   8498..8877    +  enhancer       CMV enhancer: human cytomegalovirus immediate early enhancer
