[The description below was written by a language model from this plasmid's Addgene catalogue record and pLannotate feature annotations shown in this document.]
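Description:
pU6-sgRNA EF1Alpha-puro-T2A-BFP.DIS3L2-3 is a lentiviral sgRNA expression plasmid built on a pSICO-derived backbone and used to deliver a guide RNA against human DIS3L2 for CRISPR interference in mammalian cells. It is propagated in bacteria through a ColE1/pUC-type origin and an ampicillin resistance gene (β-lactamase). The catalogue lists it as low copy, grown in a recombination-tolerant strain, which is common practice for repeat-containing lentiviral vectors.

The viral portion has a CMV enhancer/promoter driving a truncated HIV-1 5' LTR, followed by the Ψ packaging signal with a gag fragment, the Rev response element, and the cPPT/CTS, and it is closed by a WPRE and a downstream truncated LTR. These elements allow the genomic RNA to be transcribed, packaged when helper functions are supplied in trans, and integrated into target cells. According to the catalogue, a mouse U6 promoter drives the sgRNA. The feature table does not annotate this promoter or the spacer itself, but it does detect the S. pyogenes tracrRNA-derived scaffold immediately downstream of where the guide was cloned between the BstXI and BlpI sites. A separate EF-1α promoter expresses puromycin N-acetyltransferase and TagBFP. The plasmid name indicates that these are joined by a T2A self-cleaving peptide, so transduced cells can be both drug-selected and tracked by blue fluorescence. Two loxP sites flank the region spanning the sgRNA scaffold through TagBFP, which would in principle permit Cre-mediated excision.

The plasmid carries no Cas9, so knockdown of DIS3L2 requires cells that separately express a dCas9-based repressor. This is the third in a set of DIS3L2 guides.
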