Addgene plasmid #128764: pU6-sgRNA EF1Alpha-puro-T2A-BFP.DIS3L2-3
Purpose: Expresses DIS3L2 gRNA for CRISPRi
Depositing lab: David Bartel. Depositing organization: Whitehead Institute for Biomedical Research. Publication: A Network of Noncoding Regulatory RNAs Acts in the Mammalian Brain. Kleaveland B, Shi CY, Stefano J, Bartel DP. Cell. 2018 Jul 12;174(2):350-362.e17. doi: 10.1016/j.cell.2018.05.022. Epub 2018 Jun 7. PubMed 29887379.
Backbone
  Vector backbone: pSICO derivative
  Backbone size w/o insert (bp): 8888
  Total vector size (bp): 8877
  Vector type: Mammalian Expression, Lentiviral, CRISPR
  Selectable markers: Puromycin
Growth in bacteria
  Bacterial resistance: Ampicillin, 100 μg/mL
  Growth temperature: 30°C
  Growth strain: NEB Stable
  Copy number: Low Copy
Gene/Insert
  Gene/Insert name: DIS3L2 sgRNA #3
  gRNA/shRNA sequence: GGGGCCTCACCGTTTCTCCC
  Species: H. sapiens (human)
  Entrez Gene: DIS3L2 (a.k.a. FAM6A, PRLMNS, hDIS3L2)
  Promoter: mU6
  Cloning method: Restriction Enzyme; 5′ cloning site BstXI (not destroyed); 3′ cloning site BlpI (not destroyed)
  Sequencing primers: 5′ mU6-F
Terms and licenses: Academic/Nonprofit Terms; Industry Terms: Not Available to Industry
How to cite: pU6-sgRNA EF1Alpha-puro-T2A-BFP.DIS3L2-3 was a gift from David Bartel (Addgene plasmid # 128764 ; http://n2t.net/addgene:128764 ; RRID:Addgene_128764)
